Addgene plasmid #33043: pRK5-Myc-TEAD1-D278K
Depositing lab: Kunliang Guan. Depositing organization: University of California, San Diego (UCSD). Publication: Structural insights into the YAP and TEAD complex. Li Z, Zhao B, Wang P, Chen F, Dong Z, Yang H, Guan KL, Xu Y. Genes Dev. 2010 Feb 1;24(3):235-40. 10.1101/gad.1865810 PubMed 20123905.
Backbone
  Vector backbone: pRK5
  Backbone size w/o insert (bp): 4700
  Vector type: Mammalian Expression
Growth in bacteria
  Bacterial resistance: Ampicillin, 100 μg/mL
  Growth temperature: 37°C
  Growth strain: DH5alpha
  Copy number: Unknown
Gene/Insert
  Gene/Insert name: TEAD1
  Species: H. sapiens (human)
  Mutation: D278K
  Entrez Gene: TEAD1 (a.k.a. AA, NTEF-1, REF1, TCF-13, TCF13, TEAD-1, TEF-1)
  Tag / fusion protein: Myc (N terminal on insert)
Terms and licenses: Academic/Nonprofit Terms; Industry Terms: Not Available to Industry
How to cite: pRK5-Myc-TEAD1-D278K was a gift from Kunliang Guan (Addgene plasmid # 33043 ; http://n2t.net/addgene:33043 ; RRID:Addgene_33043)
