[The description below was written by a language model from this plasmid's Addgene catalogue record.]
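Description:
pRK5-Myc-TEAD1-D278K is a mammalian expression plasmid built on the pRK5 backbone (about 4.7 kb without the insert). It is propagated in E. coli under ampicillin selection. The record does not list the copy number, the origin of replication or any mammalian selection marker, and no feature table is provided. The promoter is also not stated, although pRK5-family vectors generally drive expression from a CMV immediate-early promoter and are mostly used for transient transfection of cultured mammalian cells.

The insert is human TEAD1 (also known as TEF-1 or TCF-13), a TEA-domain transcription factor that binds DNA and partners with the Hippo pathway co-activator YAP. The coding sequence carries a single point mutation, D278K, which replaces an acidic aspartate with a basic lysine. An N-terminal Myc epitope tag allows the protein to be detected or immunoprecipitated with anti-Myc antibodies. The construct comes from a structural study of the YAP–TEAD complex, which suggests that the charge-reversal mutation was designed to test the contribution of this residue to the YAP–TEAD interaction, although the record does not describe its effect. Consistent with that context, typical uses would be expressing the mutant alongside wild-type TEAD1 in co-immunoprecipitation or transcriptional reporter assays to examine YAP binding and TEAD-dependent gene activation.
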