>Addgene plasmid #33043 | pRK5-Myc-TEAD1-D278K | addgene partial sequence | sequence record 41230 | SP6
CACTCCCAGGTCCAACTGCACCTCGGTTCTAAGCTGAGAATGGAGCAAAAGCTCATCTCAGAGGAAGATC
TGAAGCTTCTGCAGGTCGACTCTAGAGAAAGGATGAGTGACTCTGCAGATAAGCCAATTGACAATGATGC
AGAAGGGGTCTGGAGCCCCGACATCGAGCAAAGCTTTCAGGAGGCCCTGGCTATCTATCCACCATGTGGG
AGGAGGAAAATCATCTTATCAGACGAAGGCAAAATGTATGGTAGGAATGAATTGATAGCCAGATACATCA
AACTCAGGACAGGCAAGACGAGGACCAGAAAACAGGTGTCTAGTCACATTCAGGTTCTTGCCAGAAGGAA
ATCTCGTGATTTTCATTCCAAGCTAAAGGATCAGACTGCAAAGGATAAGGCCCTGCAGCACATGGCGGCC
ATGTCCTCAGCCCAGATCGTCTCGGCCACTGCCATTCATAACAAGCTGGGGCTGCCTGGGATTCCACGCC
CGACCTTCCCAGGGGCGCCGGGGTTCTGGCCGGGAATGATTCAAACAGGGCAGCCAGGATCCTCACAAGA
CGTCAAGCCTTTTGTGCAGCAGGCCTACCCCATCCAGCCAGCGGTCACAGCCCCCATTCCAGGGTTTGAG
CCTGCATCGGCCCCAGCTCCCTCAGTCCCTGCCTGGCAAGGTCGCTCCATTGGCACAACCAAGCTTCGCC
TGGTGGAATTTTCAGCTTTTCTCGAGCAGCAGCGAGACCCAGACTCGTACAACAAACACCTCTTCGTGCA
CATTGGGCATGCCAACCATTCTTACAGTGACCCATTGCTTGAATCAGTGGACATTCGTCAGATTTATGAC
AAATTTCCTGAAAAGAAAGGTGGCTTAAAGGAACTGTTTGGAAAGGGCCCTCAAAATGCCTTCTTCCTCG
TAAAATTCTGGGCTAG
