>Addgene plasmid #33043 | pRK5-Myc-TEAD1-D278K | addgene partial sequence | sequence record 42787 | SV40pA-R 5'-GAAATTTGTGATGCTATTGC-3'
GCATAACAGTTGGGCCATGGCGGCCATCGATTGAATTCTCAGTCCTTTACAAGCCTGTAAATATGATGTT
GTGCTCCGTGTTCACTATTTGAAACTTCAAACACACAGGCCATGCAGAGTAGAGTTTCTTGTGTATCCCT
GTTTGTTACCACCAATAAAATTGTGAAGTTTTCCAAAACACTGTTCATCATATATTTCTCTGGTAAGTGT
TTGAGCTTGTGGATGAAGTTGATCATATATTCACACATTGGGGAGCGGTTTATTCGGTATACAAATCGGC
CATTCTCAAACCTTGCATACTCCGTCTCTACTTTTTCTACTACTTGCTTCCCAAAGGAGCAAACTTTGGT
GGAACAGGTGACTGTCATATTTTCAGAACTCTCGTACTGACTGGTTACACCATAAAAAGCCCCAGCATCA
TCTTGAATATTGCAGTTTAACTTAGCCCAGAATTTTACGAGGAAGAAGGCATTTTGAGGGCCCTTTCCAA
ACAGTTCCTTTAAGCCACCTTTCTTTTCAGGAAATTTGTCATAAATCTGACGAATGTCCACTGATTCAAG
CAATGGGTCACTGTAAGAATGGTTGGCATGCCCAATGTGCACGAAGAGGTGTTTGTTGTACGAGTCTGGG
TCTCGCTGCTGCTCGAGAAAAGCTGAAAATTCCACCAGGCGAAGCTTGGTTGTGCCAATGGAGCGACCTT
GCCAGGCAGGGACTGAGGGAGCTGGGGCCGATGCAGGCTCAAACCCTGGAATGGGGGCTGTGACCGCTGG
CTGGATGGGGTAGGCCTGCTGCACAAAAGGCTTGACGTCTTGTGAGGATCCTGGCTGCCCTG
